Addgene plasmid #66398: HCTR1-Tango
Purpose: Expression of G protein-coupled receptors for PRESTO-Tango: parallel receptorome expression and screening via transcriptional output, with transcriptional activation following arrestin translocation
Depositing lab: Bryan Roth. Depositing organization: University of North Carolina at Chapel Hill. Publication: PRESTO-Tango as an open-source resource for interrogation of the druggable human GPCRome. Kroeze WK, Sassano MF, Huang XP, Lansu K, McCorvy JD, Giguere PM, Sciaky N, Roth BL. Nat Struct Mol Biol. 2015 May;22(5):362-9. doi: 10.1038/nsmb.3014. Epub 2015 Apr 20. PubMed 25895059.
Backbone
  Vector backbone: empty Tango
  Backbone size w/o insert (bp): 6632
  Vector type: Mammalian Expression
  Selectable markers: Neomycin (select with G418)
Growth in bacteria
  Bacterial resistance: Ampicillin, 100 μg/mL
  Growth temperature: 37°C
  Growth strain: DH5alpha
  Copy number: High Copy
Gene/Insert
  Gene/Insert name: HCTR1
  Species: H. sapiens (human)
  Insert size (bp): 1275
  Entrez Gene: HCRTR1 (a.k.a. ORXR1, OX1R, OXR1)
  Promoter: CMV
  Tag / fusion protein: FLAG (N terminal on backbone)
  Cloning method: Restriction Enzyme; 5′ cloning site NotI (not destroyed); 3′ cloning site XhoI (unknown if destroyed)
  Sequencing primers: 5′ CMV-F; 3′ Tet-R
Terms and licenses: Academic/Nonprofit Terms; Industry Terms: Not Available to Industry
Depositor comments: Please note: Most of the PRESTO-Tango vectors do not contain the XhoI cut site downstream of the tTA sequence and instead carry an XbaI site. If you need to perform an XhoI digest we recommend sequencing with a forward primer at the C-terminus of tTA to determine which of the two sites is present. Suggested primer: 5-gagctccacttagacggcgagg-3. Original backbone was pcDNA3.1(+). These plasmids were generated as part of the Illuminating the Druggable Genome (IDG) program sponsored by the NIH Common Fund. The goal of this program is to identify, gather, and distribute information and resources for proteins that currently are not well-studied yet belong to commonly drug-targeted protein families: protein kinases, non-olfactory G-protein coupled receptors (GPCRs), and ion channels. The IDG program is designed to develop fundamental research tools for understudied proteins, elucidate their function, and disseminate the IDG-related resources and data to the greater scientific community.
How to cite: HCTR1-Tango was a gift from Bryan Roth (Addgene plasmid # 66398 ; http://n2t.net/addgene:66398 ; RRID:Addgene_66398)
