[The description below was written by a language model from this plasmid's Addgene catalogue record.]
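Description:
HCTR1-Tango is a mammalian expression plasmid from the PRESTO-Tango collection, built on an "empty Tango" backbone of about 6.6 kb that was itself derived from pcDNA3.1(+). It is maintained in E. coli as a high-copy plasmid under ampicillin selection and carries a neomycin resistance marker, so transfected mammalian cells can be selected with G418. The insert is the human orexin (hypocretin) receptor type 1 gene, HCRTR1 (also known as OX1R), a coding sequence of roughly 1.3 kb placed under the CMV promoter for strong constitutive expression. The backbone supplies an N-terminal FLAG tag, which allows detection of the expressed receptor.

The construct is designed for arrestin-recruitment assays with a transcriptional readout. The depositor's notes indicate that a tTA (tetracycline transactivator) sequence lies downstream of the receptor, consistent with the Tango principle in which the GPCR is fused at its C terminus to a transcription factor that is released after agonist-induced arrestin translocation and then drives a reporter gene supplied by the assay cell line. The record does not itemise the linker, protease cleavage site or other modules of this fusion, and no feature table is available to confirm them. The receptor was cloned by restriction enzymes with NotI at the 5′ end. The 3′ site is nominally XhoI, but the depositor cautions that most vectors in the series carry XbaI instead downstream of tTA, so its identity here is uncertain. The plasmid was produced under the Illuminating the Druggable Genome programme and is meant for parallel, G protein-independent screening of ligands across the human GPCR repertoire.
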