>Addgene plasmid #66398 | HCTR1-Tango | depositor partial sequence | sequence record 113409 | empty Tango
GACGGATCGGGAGATCTCCCGATCCCCTATGGTGCACTCTCAGTACAATCTGCTCTGATGCCGCATAGTT
AAGCCAGTATCTGCTCCCTGCTTGTGTGTTGGAGGTCGCTGAGTAGTGCGCGAGCAAAATTTAAGCTACA
ACAAGGCAAGGCTTGACCGACAATTGCATGAAGAATCTGCTTAGGGTTAGGCGTTTTGCGCTGCTTCGCG
ATGTACGGGCCAGATATACGCGTTGACATTGATTATTGACTAGTTATTAATAGTAATCAATTACGGGGTC
ATTAGTTCATAGCCCATATATGGAGTTCCGCGTTACATAACTTACGGTAAATGGCCCGCCTGGCTGACCG
CCCAACGACCCCCGCCCATTGACGTCAATAATGACGTATGTTCCCATAGTAACGCCAATAGGGACTTTCC
ATTGACGTCAATGGGTGGAGTATTTACGGTAAACTGCCCACTTGGCAGTACATCAAGTGTATCATATGCC
AAGTACGCCCCCTATTGACGTCAATGACGGTAAATGGCCCGCCTGGCATTATGCCCAGTACATGACCTTA
TGGGACTTTCCTACTTGGCAGTACATCTACGTATTAGTCATCGCTATTACCATGGTGATGCGGTTTTGGC
AGTACATCAATGGGCGTGGATAGCGGTTTGACTCACGGGGATTTCCAAGTCTCCACCCCATTGACGTCAA
TGGGAGTTTGTTTTGGCACCAAAATCAACGGGACTTTCCAAAATGTCGTAACAACTCCGCCCCATTGACG
CAAATGGGCGGTAGGCGTGTACGGTGGGAGGTCTATATAAGCAGAGCTCTCTGGCTAACTAGAGAACCCA
CTGCTTACTGGCTTATCGAAATTAATACGACTCACTATAGGGAGACCCAAGCTGGCTAGCGTTTAAACTT
AAGCTTGGTACCGAGCTCGGATCCACTAGTCCAGTGTGGTGGAATTCTGCAGATATCCAGCACAGTGGCG
GCCGCGCCACCATGAAGACGATCATCGCCCTGAGCTACATCTTCTGCCTGGTATTCGCCGACTACAAGGA
CGATGATGACGCCAGCATCGATACCGGTGGACGCACCCCACCCAGCCTGGGTCCCCAAGATGAGTCCTGC
ACCACCGCCAGCTCCTCCCTGGCCAAGGACACTTCATCGACCGGTGAGAACCTGTACTTCCAGCTAAGAT
TAGATAAAAGTAAAGTGATTAACAGCGCATTAGAGCTGCTTAATGAGGTCGGAATCGAAGGTTTAACAAC
CCGTAAACTCGCCCAGAAGCTAGGTGTAGAGCAGCCTACATTGTATTGGCATGTAAAAAATAAGCGGGCT
TTGCTCGACGCCTTAGCCATTGAGATGTTAGATAGGCACCATACTCACTTTTGCCCTTTAGAAGGGGAAA
GCTGGCAAGATTTTTTACGTAATAACGCTAAAAGTTTTAGATGTGCTTTACTAAGTCATCGCGATGGAGC
AAAAGTACATTTAGGTACACGGCCTACAGAAAAACAGTATGAAACTCTCGAAAATCAATTAGCCTTTTTA
TGCCAACAAGGTTTTTCACTAGAGAATGCATTATATGCACTCAGCGCTGTGGGGCATTTTACTTTAGGTT
GCGTATTGGAAGATCAAGAGCATCAAGTCGCTAAAGAAGAAAGGGAAACACCTACTACTGATAGTATGCC
GCCATTATTACGACAAGCTATCGAATTATTTGATCACCAAGGTGCAGAGCCAGCCTTCTTATTCGGCCTT
GAATTGATCATATGCGGATTAGAAAAACAACTTAAATGTGAAAGTGGGTCCGCGTACAGCCGCGCGCGTA
CGAAAAACAATTACGGGTCTACCATCGAGGGCCTGCTCGATCTCCCGGACGACGACGCCCCCGAAGAGGC
GGGGCTGGCGGCTCCGCGCCTGTCCTTTCTCCCCGCGGGACACACGCGCAGACTGTCGACGGCCCCCCCG
ACCGATGTCAGCCTGGGGGACGAGCTCCACTTAGACGGCGAGGACGTGGCGATGGCGCATGCCGACGCGC
TAGACGATTTCGATCTGGACATGTTGGGGGACGGGGATTCCCCGGGTCCGGGATTTACCCCCCACGACTC
CGCCCCCTACGGCGCTCTGGATATGGCCGACTTCGAGTTTGAGCAGATGTTTACCGATGCCCTTGGAATT
GACGAGTACGGTGGGTAGCTCGAGTCTAGAGGGCCCGTTTAAACCCGCTGATCAGCCTCGACTGTGCCTT
CTAGTTGCCAGCCATCTGTTGTTTGCCCCTCCCCCGTGCCTTCCTTGACCCTGGAAGGTGCCACTCCCAC
TGTCCTTTCCTAATAAAATGAGGAAATTGCATCGCATTGTCTGAGTAGGTGTCATTCTATTCTGGGGGGT
GGGGTGGGGCAGGACAGCAAGGGGGAGGATTGGGAAGACAATAGCAGGCATGCTGGGGATGCGGTGGGCT
CTATGGCTTCTGAGGCGGAAAGAACCAGCTGGGGCTCTAGGGGGTATCCCC
[124 nt withheld, positions 2502-2625]
C
[91 nt withheld, positions 2627-2717]
A
[49 nt withheld, positions 2719-2767]
CCTTTGACGTTGGAGTCCACGTTCTTT
[37 nt withheld, positions 2795-2831]
ACCCTATCTCGGTCTATTCTTTTGATTTATAAGGGATTTTGCCGATTTCGGCCTATTGGTTAAAAAATGA
GCTGATTTAACAAAAATTTAACGCGAATTAATTCTGTGGAATGTGTGTCAGTTAGGGTGTGGAAAGTCCC
CAGGCTCCCCAGCAGGCAGAAGTATGCAAAGCATGCATCTCAATTAGTCAGCAACCAGGTGTGGAAAGTC
CCCAGGCTCCCCAGCAGGCAGAAGTATGCAAAGCATGCATCTCAATTAGTCAGCAACCATAGTCCCGCCC
CTAACTCCGCCCATCCCGCCCCTAACTCCGCCCAGTTCCGCCCATTCTCCGCCCCATGGCTGACTAATTT
TTTTTATTTATGCAGAGGCCGAGGCCGCCTCTGCCTCTGAGCTATTCCAGAAGTAGTGAGGAGGCTTTTT
TGGAGGCCTAGGCTTTTGCAAAAAGCTCCCGGGAGCTTGTATATCCATTTTCGGATCTGATCAAGAGACA
GGATGAGGATCGTTTCGCATGATTGAACAAGATGGATTGCACGCAGGTTCTCCGGCCGCTTGGGTGGAGA
GGCTATTCGGCTATGACTGGGCACAACAGACAATCGGCTGCTCTGATGCCGCCGTGTTCCGGCTGTCAGC
GCAGGGGCGCCCGGTTCTTTTTGTCAAGACCGACCTGTCCGGTGCCCTGAATGAACTGCAGGACGAGGCA
GCGCGGCTATCGTGGCTGGCCACGACGGGCGTTCCTTGCGCAGCTGTGCTCGACGTTGTCACTGAAGCGG
GAAGGGACTGGCTGCTATTGGGCGAAGTGCCGGGGCAGGATCTCCTGTCATCTCACCTTGCTCCTGCCGA
GAAAGTATCCATCATGGCTGATGCAATGCGGCGGCTGCATACGCTTGATCCGGCTACCTGCCCATTCGAC
CACCAAGCGAAACATCGCATCGAGCGAGCACGTACTCGGATGGAAGCCGGTCTTGTCGATCAGGATGATC
TGGACGAAGAGCATCAGGGGCTCGCGCCAGCCGAACTGTTCGCCAGGCTCAAGGCGCGCATGCCCGACGG
CGAGGATCTCGTCGTGACCCATGGCGATGCCTGCTTGCCGAATATCATGGTGGAAAATGGCCGCTTTTCT
GGATTCATCGACTGTGGCCGGCTGGGTGTGGCGGACCGCTATCAGGACATAGCGTTGGCTACCCGTGATA
TTGCTGAAGAGCTTGGCGGCGAATGGGCTGACCGCTTCCTCGTGCTTTACGGTATCGCCGCTCCCGATTC
GCAGCGCATCGCCTTCTATCGCCTTCTTGACGAGTTCTTCTGAGCGGGACTCTGGGGTTCGAAATGACCG
ACCAAGCGACGCCCAACCTGCCATCACGAGATTTCGATTCCACCGCCGCCTTCTATGAAAGGTTGGGCTT
CGGAATCGTTTTCCGGGACGCCGGCTGGATGATCCTCCAGCGCGGGGATCTCATGCTGGAGTTCTTCGCC
CACCCCAACTTGTTTATTGCAGCTTATAATGGTTACAAATAAAGCAATAGCATCACAAATTTCACAAATA
AAGCATTTTTTTCACTGCATTCTAGTTGTGGTTTGTCCAAACTCATCAATGTATCTTATCATGTCTGTAT
ACCGTCGACCTCTAGCTAGAGCTTGGCGTAATCATGGTCATAGCTGTTTCCTGTGTGAAATTGTTATCCG
CTCACAATTCCACACAACATACGAGCCGGAAGCATAAAGTGTAAAGCCTGGGGTGCCTAATGAGTGAGCT
AACTCACATTAATTGCGTTGCGCTCACTGCCCGCTTTCCAGTCGGGAAACCTGTCGTGCCAGCTGCATTA
ATGAATCGGCCAACGCGCGGGGAGAGGCGGTTTGCGTATTGGGCGCTCTTCCGCTTCCTCGCTCACTGAC
TCGCTGCGCTCGGTCGTTCGGCTGCGGCGAGCGGTATCAGCTCACTCAAAGGCGGTAATACGGTTATCCA
CAGAATCAGGGGATAACGCAGGAAAGAACATGTGAGCAAAAGGCCAGCAAAAGGCCAGGAACCGTAAAAA
GGCCGCGTTGCTGGCGTTTTTCCATAGGCTCCGCCCCCCTGACGAGCATCACAAAAATCGACGCTCAAGT
CAGAGGTGGCGAAACCCGACAGGACTATAAAGATACCAGGCGTTTCCCCCTGGAAGCTCCCTCGTGCGCT
CTCCTGTTCCGACCCTGCCGCTTACCGGATACCTGTCCGCCTTTCTCCCTTCGGGAAGCGTGGCGCTTTC
TCATAGCTCACGCTGTAGGTATCTCAGTTCGGTGTAGGTCGTTCGCTCCAAGCTGGGCTGTGTGCACGAA
CCCCCCGTTCAGCCCGACCGCTGCGCCTTATCCGGTAACTATCGTCTTGAGTCCAACCCGGTAAGACACG
ACTTATCGCCACTGGCAGCAGCCACTGGTAACAGGATTAGCAGAGCGAGGTATGTAGGCGGTGCTACAGA
GTTCTTGAAGTGGTGGCCTAACTACGGCTACACTAGAAGAACAGTATTTGGTATCTGCGCTCTGCTGAAG
CCAGTTACCTTCGGAAAAAGAGTTGGTAGCTCTTGATCCGGCAAACAAACCACCGCTGGTAGCGGTTTTT
TTGTTTGCAAGCAGCAGATTACGCGCAGAAAAAAAGGATCTCAAGAAGATCCTTTGATCTTTTCTACGGG
GTCTGACGCTCAGTGGAACGAAAACTCACGTTAAGGGATTTTGGTCATGAGATTATCAAAAAGGATCTTC
ACCTAGATCCTTTTAAATTAAAAATGAAGTTTTAAATCAATCTAAAGTATATATGAGTAAACTTGGTCTG
ACAGTTACCAATGCTTAATCAGTGAGGCACCTATCTCAGCGATCTGTCTATTTCGTTCATCCATAGTTGC
CTGACTCCCCGTCGTGTAGATAACTACGATACGGGAGGGCTTACCATCTGGCCCCAGTGCTGCAATGATA
CCGCGAGACCCACGCTCACCGGCTCCAGATTTATCAGCAATAAACCAGCCAGCCGGAAGGGCCGAGCGCA
GAAGTGGTCCTGCAACTTTATCCGCCTCCATCCAGTCTATTAATTGTTGCCGGGAAGCTAGAGTAAGTAG
TTCGCCAGTTAATAGTTTGCGCAACGTTGTTGCCATTGCTACAGGCATCGTGGTGTCACGCTCGTCGTTT
GGTATGGCTTCATTCAGCTCCGGTTCCCAACGATCAAGGCGAGTTACATGATCCCCCATGTTGTGCAAAA
AAGCGGTTAGCTCCTTCGGTCCTCCGATCGTTGTCAGAAGTAAGTTGGCCGCAGTGTTATCACTCATGGT
TATGGCAGCACTGCATAATTCTCTTACTGTCATGCCATCCGTAAGATGCTTTTCTGTGACTGGTGAGTAC
TCAACCAAGTCATTCTGAGAATAGTGTATGCGGCGACCGAGTTGCTCTTGCCCGGCGTCAATACGGGATA
ATACCGCGCCACATAGCAGAACTTTAAAAGTGCTCATCATTGGAAAACGTTCTTCGGGGCGAAAACTCTC
AAGGATCTTACCGCTGTTGAGATCCAGTTCGATGTAACCCACTCGTGCACCCAACTGATCTTCAGCATCT
TTTACTTTCACCAGCGTTTCTGGGTGAGCAAAAACAGGAAGGCAAAATGCCGCAAAAAAGGGAATAAGGG
CGACACGGAAATGTTGAATACTCATACTCTTCCTTTTTCAATATTATTGAAGCATTTATCAGGGTTATTG
TCTCATGAGCGGATACATATTTGAATGTATTTAGAAAAATAAACAAATAGGGGTTCCGCGCACATTTCCC
CGAAAAGTGCCACCTGACGTC
