>Addgene plasmid #66398 | HCTR1-Tango | depositor partial sequence | sequence record 113410 | HCTR1
ATGGAGCCGAGTGCCACACCAGGCGCTCAGATGGGAGTTCCACCAGGTAGCCGGGAACCTTCTCCAGTAC
CACCCGACTACGAAGACGAGTTCCTTCGGTATCTGTGGCGCGATTATCTTTATCCAAAGCAGTATGAATG
GGTGCTGATAGCCGCTTACGTGGCAGTGTTTGTCGTGGCCCTCGTGGGCAATACCCTTGTATGCCTCGCA
GTGTGGAGAAACCACCATATGCGGACGGTGACAAATTACTTTATCGTCAATCTGTCACTCGCAGATGTGC
TGGTCACTGCCATCTGTCTTCCTGCTAGTTTGCTCGTTGACATTACTGAAAGCTGGCTCTTCGGTCACGC
CCTCTGCAAGGTGATTCCCTATCTGCAGGCCGTCTCCGTGTCTGTGGCAGTACTGACTCTCAGCTTCATC
GCCCTTGATAGATGGTATGCAATCTGCCACCCACTGCTGTTCAAGAGCACTGCCAGACGCGCCCGGGGTA
GCATCCTGGGCATCTGGGCCGTGTCTCTGGCTATAATGGTGCCTCAAGCCGCCGTTATGGAGTGCTCTTC
CGTACTGCCCGAGCTTGCAAATAGAACTCGCCTTTTCAGCGTGTGTGATGAGAGATGGGCCGATGATCTC
TACCCTAAAATCTACCATAGCTGCTTCTTTATTGTCACCTACCTCGCCCCCCTCGGTCTGATGGCCATGG
CATACTTTCAGATCTTTCGGAAATTGTGGGGACGACAGATTCCCGGTACAACCAGCGCCCTGGTGCGCAA
TTGGAAGAGACCGTCCGACCAACTCGGTGACCTGGAACAGGGACTGAGTGGCGAGCCACAGCCTCGGGCA
CGAGCCTTCCTCGCCGAAGTCAAGCAGATGCGGGCCAGGAGAAAGACAGCAAAAATGCTGATGGTCGTGT
TGCTTGTCTTTGCGTTGTGCTACCTGCCGATCTCCGTGCTGAACGTGCTGAAACGAGTATTCGGAATGTT
CAGGCAAGCTTCTGACCGCGAAGCCGTTTATGCCTGTTTTACCTTTAGCCACTGGCTGGTATACGCCAAC
AGTGCTGCCAACCCGATCATCTATAATTTCCTGTCAGGAAAGTTCAGGGAACAATTTAAAGCTGCTTTCT
CCTGCTGTCTGCCTGGCCTCGGCCCCTGCGGCTCTCTTAAAGCTCCAAGCCCGAGAAGCTCTGCCAGCCA
CAAGAGCCTCTCCCTGCAGAGCCGGTGTTCCATATCAAAGATATCCGAACATGTGGTGCTTACGTCAGTC
ACCACCGTACTTCCG
