>Addgene plasmid #66398 | HCTR1-Tango | addgene partial sequence | sequence record 119978 | CMV-F 5'-CGCAAATGGGCGGTAGGCGTG-3'
GCTCTCTGGCTAACTAGAGAACCCACTGCTTACTGGCTTATCGAAATTAATACGACTCACTATAGGGAGA
CCCAAGCTGGCTAGCGTTTAAACTTAAGCTTGGTACCGAGCTCGGATCCACTAGTCCAGTGTGGTGGAAT
TCTGCAGATATCCAGCACAGTGGCGGCCGCGCCACCATGAAGACGATCATCGCCCTGAGCTACATCTTCT
GCCTGGTATTCGCCGACTACAAGGACGATGATGACGCCAGCATCGATATGGAGCCGAGTGCCACACCAGG
CGCTCAGATGGGAGTTCCACCAGGTAGCCGGGAACCTTCTCCAGTACCACCCGACTACGAAGACGAGTTC
CTTCGGTATCTGTGGCGCGATTATCTTTATCCAAAGCAGTATGAATGGGTGCTGATAGCCGCTTACGTGG
CAGTGTTTGTCGTGGCCCTCGTGGGCAATACCCTTGTATGCCTCGCAGTGTGGAGAAACCACCATATGCG
GACGGTGACAAATTACTTTATCGTCAATCTGTCACTCGCAGATGTGCTGGTCACTGCCATCTGTCTTCCT
GCTAGTTTGCTCGTTGACATTACTGAAAGCTGGCTCTTCGGTCACGCCCTCTGCAAGGTGATTCCCTATC
TGCAGGCCGTCTCCGTGTCTGTGGCAGTACTGACTCTCAGCTTCATCGCCCTTGATAGATGGTATGCAAT
CTGCCACCCACTGCTGTTCAAGAGCACTGCCAGACGCGCCCGGGGTAGCATCCTGGGCATCTGGGCCGTG
TCTCTGGCTATAATGGTGCCTCAAGCCGCCGTTATGGAGTGCTCTTCCGTACTGCCCGAGCTTGCAAATA
GAACTCGCCTTTTCAGCGTGTGTGATGAGAGATGGGCCGATGATCTCTACCCTAAAATCTACCATAGCTG
CTTCTTTATTGTCACCTACCTCGCCCCC
