>Addgene plasmid #66398 | HCTR1-Tango | addgene partial sequence | sequence record 119979 | Tet-R 5'-GGCGAGTTTACGGGTTGTTA-3'
GCGCTGTTAATCACTTTAACTTTTATCTAATCTTAGCTGGAAGTACAGGTTCTCACCGGTCGATGAAGTG
TCCTTGGCCAGGGAGGAGCTGGCGGTGGTGCAGGACTCATCTTGGGGACCCAGGCTGGGTGGGGTGCGTC
CACCGGTATCGATCGGAAGTACGGTGGTGACTGACGTAAGCACCACATGTTCGGATATCTTTGATATGGA
ACACCGGCTCTGCAGGGAGAGGCTCTTGTGGCTGGCAGAGCTTCTCGGGCTTGGAGCTTTAAGAGAGCCG
CAGGGGCCGAGGCCAGGCAGACAGCAGGAGAAAGCAGCTTTAAATTGTTCCCTGAACTTTCCTGACAGGA
AATTATAGATGATCGGGTTGGCAGCACTGTTGGCGTATACCAGCCAGTGGCTAAAGGTAAAACAGGCATA
AACGGCTTCGCGGTCAGAAGCTTGCCTGAACATTCCGAATACTCGTTTCAGCACGTTCAGCACGGAGATC
GGCAGGTAGCACAACGCAAAGACAAGCAACACGACCATCAGCATTTTTGCTGTCTTTCTCCTGGCCCGCA
TCTGCTTGACTTCGGCGAGGAAGGCTCGTGCCCGAGGCTGTGGCTCGCCACTCAGTCCCTGTTCCAGGTC
ACCGAGTTGGTCGGACGGTCTCTTCCAATTGCGCACCAGGGCGCTGGTTGTACCGGGAATCTGTCGTCCC
CACAATTTCCGAAAGATCTGAAAGTATGCCATGGCCATCAGACCGAGGGGGGCGAGGTAGGTGACAATAA
AGAAGCAGCTATGGTAGATTTTAGGGTAGAGATCATCGGCCCATCTCTCATCACACACGCTGAAAAGGCG
AGTTCTATTTGCAAGCTCGGGCAGTACGGAAGAGCACTCCATAACGGCGGCTTGAGGCACCATTATAGCC
AGAGACACGGCCCAGATGCCCAGGATGCTACCCCGGGCGCGTCTGGCAGTGCTCTTGAACAGCAGTGGGT
GGCA
